>Addgene plasmid #52649 | Fast-GCaMP-RS09 | depositor partial sequence | sequence record 81925 | T7 to T7 terminator primer
ATGGGTTCTCATCATCATCATCATCATGGTATGGCTAGCATGACTGGTGGACAGCAAATGGGTCGGGATC
TGTACGACGATGACGATAAGGATCTCGCCACCATGGTCGACTCATCACGTCGTAAGTGGAATAAGACAGG
TCACGCAGTCAGAGCTATAGGTCGGCTGAGCTCACTCGAGAACGTCTATATCAAGGCCGACAAGCAGAAG
AACGGCATCAAGGCGAACTTCAAGATCCGCCACAACATCGAGGACGGCGGCGTGCAGCTCGCCTACCACT
ACCAGCAGAACACCCCCATCGGCGACGGCCCCGTGCTGCTGCCCGACAACCACTACCTGAGCGTGCAGTC
CAAACTTTCGAAAGACCCCAACGAGAAGCGCGATCACATGGTCCTGCTGGAGTTCGTGACCGCCGCCGGG
ATCACTCTCGGCATGGACGAGCTGTACAAGGGCGGTACCGGAGGGAGCATGGTGAGCAAGGGCGAGGAGC
TGTTCACCGGGGTGGTGCCCATCCTGGTCGAGCTGGACGGCGACGTAAACGGCCACAAGTTCAGCGTGTC
CGGCGAGGGTGAGGGCGATGCCACCTACGGCAAGCTGACCCTGAAGTTCATCTGCACCACCGGCAAGCTG
CCCGTGCCCTGGCCCACCCTCGTGACCACCCTGACCTACGGCGTGCAGTGCTTCAGCCGCTACCCCGACC
ACATGAAGCAGCACGACTTCTTCAAGTCCGCCATGCCCGAAGGCTACATCCAGGAGCGCACCATCTTCTT
CAAGGACGACGGCAACTACAAGACCCGCGCCGAGGTGAAGTTCGAGGGCGACACCCTGGTGAACCGCATC
GAGCTGAAGGGCATCGACTTCAAGGAGGACGGCAACATCCTGGGGCACAAGCTGGAGTACAACACGCGTG
ACCAACTGACTGAAGAGCAGATCGCAGAATTTAAAGAGGCTTTCTCCCTATTTGACAAGGACGGGGATGG
GACAATAACAACCAAGGAGCTGGGGACGGTGATGCGGTCTCTGGGGCAGAACCCCACAGAAGCAGAGCTG
CAGGACATGATCAATGAAGTAGATGCCGACGGTGACGGCACAATCGACTTCCCTGAGTTCCTGACAATGA
TGGCAAGAAAAATGAAAGACACAGACAGTGAAGAAGAAATTAGAGAAGCGTTCCGTGTGTTTGATAAGGA
TGGCAATGGCTACATCAGTGCAGCAGAGCTTCGCCACGTGATGACAAACACTGGAGAGAAGTTAACAGAT
GAAGAGGTTGATGAAATGATCAGGGAAGCAGACATCGATGGGGATGGTCAGGTAAACTACGAAGAGTTTG
TACAAATGATGACAGCGAAGTGA
