>Addgene plasmid #52649 | Fast-GCaMP-RS09 | addgene partial sequence | sequence record 83650 | T7 5'-TAATACGACTCACTATAGGG-3'
GAATAATTTTGTTTAACTTTAAGAAGGAGATATAACATGGGTTCTCATCATCATCATCATCATGGTATGG
CTAGCATGACTGGTGGACAGCAAATGGGTCGGGATCTGTACGACGATGACGATAAGGATCTCGCCACCAT
GGTCGACTCATCACGTCGTAAGTGGAATAAGACAGGTCACGCAGTCAGAGCTATAGGTCGGCTGAGCTCA
CTCGAGAACGTCTATATCAAGGCCGACAAGCAGAAGAACGGCATCAAGGCGAACTTCAAGATCCGCCACA
ACATCGAGGACGGCGGCGTGCAGCTCGCCTACCACTACCAGCAGAACACCCCCATCGGCGACGGCCCCGT
GCTGCTGCCCGACAACCACTACCTGAGCGTGCAGTCCAAACTTTCGAAAGACCCCAACGAGAAGCGCGAT
CACATGGTCCTGCTGGAGTTCGTGACCGCCGCCGGGATCACTCTCGGCATGGACGAGCTGTACAAGGGCG
GTACCGGAGGGAGCATGGTGAGCAAGGGCGAGGAGCTGTTCACCGGGGTGGTGCCCATCCTGGTCGAGCT
GGACGGCGACGTAAACGGCCACAAGTTCAGCGTGTCCGGCGAGGGTGAGGGCGATGCCACCTACGGCAAG
CTGACCCTGAAGTTCATCTGCACCACCGGCAAGCTGCCCGTGCCCTGGCCCACCCTCGTGACCACCCTGA
CCTACGGCGTGCAGTGCTTCAGCCGCTACCCCGACCACATGAAGCAGCACGACTTCTTCAAGTCCGCCAT
GCCCGAAGGCTACATCCAGGAGCGCACCATCTTCTTCAAGGACGACGGCAACTACAAGACCCGCGCCGAG
GTGAAGTTCGAGGGCGACACCCTGGTGAACCGCATCGAGCTGAAGGGCATC
