>Addgene plasmid #52649 | Fast-GCaMP-RS09 | addgene partial sequence | sequence record 84066 | T7term 5'-GCTAGTTATTGCTCAGCGG-3'
TTTCGGGCTTTGTTAGCAGCCGGATCTCAGTGGTGGTGGTGGTGGTGCTCGAGTGCGGCCGCTCACTTCG
CTGTCATCATTTGTACAAACTCTTCGTAGTTTACCTGACCATCCCCATCGATGTCTGCTTCCCTGATCAT
TTCATCAACCTCTTCATCTGTTAACTTCTCTCCAGTGTTTGTCATCACGTGGCGAAGCTCTGCTGCACTG
ATGTAGCCATTGCCATCCTTATCAAACACACGGAACGCTTCTCTAATTTCTTCTTCACTGTCTGTGTCTT
TCATTTTTCTTGCCATCATTGTCAGGAACTCAGGGAAGTCGATTGTGCCGTCACCGTCGGCATCTACTTC
ATTGATCATGTCCTGCAGCTCTGCTTCTGTGGGGTTCTGCCCCAGAGACCGCATCACCGTCCCCAGCTCC
TTGGTTGTTATTGTCCCATCCCCGTCCTTGTCAAATAGGGAGAAAGCCTCTTTAAATTCTGCGATCTGCT
CTTCAGTCAGTTGGTCACGCGTGTTGTACTCCAGCTTGTGCCCCAGGATGTTGCCGTCCTCCTTGAAGTC
GATGCCCTTCAGCTCGATGCGGTTCACCAGGGTGTCGCCCTCGAACTTCACCTCGGCGCGGGTCTTGTAG
TTGCCGTCGTCCTTGAAGAAGATGGTGCGCTCCTGGATGTAGCCTTCGGGCATGGCGGACTTGAAGAAGT
CGTGCTGCTTCATGTGGTCGGGGTAGCGGCTGAAGCACTGCACGCCGTAGGTCAGGGTGGTCACGAGGGT
GGGCCAGGGCACGGGCAGCTTGCCGGTGGTGCAGATGAACTTCAGGGTCAGCTTGCCGTAGGTGGCATCG
CCCTCACCCTCGCCGGACACGCTGAACTTGTGGCCGTTTAC
