[The description below was written by a language model from this plasmid's Addgene catalogue record.]
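Description:
Fast-GCaMP-RS09 is a 6.7 kb plasmid carrying a variant of the genetically encoded calcium indicator GCaMP3 in the pET28b backbone. pET28b is a bacterial T7-driven expression vector, propagated in E. coli under kanamycin selection; the record lists it as high copy and maintained in a standard cloning strain. The catalogue entry classifies the vector type as "Mammalian Expression", but the stated backbone and the T7 promoter are those of a bacterial protein-production system. T7-driven transcription requires a host that supplies T7 RNA polymerase, so the listed category sits uneasily with the rest of the record. No feature table is provided, so the presence or reading-frame status of backbone elements such as the pET28 affinity tags cannot be confirmed from the record.

The insert, about 1.35 kb, was cloned between the XbaI and NotI sites, both of which are retained. It encodes Fast-GCaMP-RS09, which differs from GCaMP3 by a single substitution, L414T. GCaMP-type sensors fuse a circularly permuted GFP to calmodulin and a calmodulin-binding peptide, so that calcium binding produces a change in fluorescence. The insert's species is given as human and synthetic. As the name indicates, this variant belongs to a "Fast GCaMP" series developed for improved tracking of neuronal activity, and the stated purpose is monitoring neuronal activity with a fluorescent calcium indicator protein. In this T7/pET context, the construct is most plausibly suited to producing the sensor protein in bacteria, or to serving as a source of the coding sequence for subcloning into other vectors, although the record does not state this explicitly.
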