Addgene plasmid #52649: Fast-GCaMP-RS09
Purpose: genetically encodable fluorescent calcium indicator protein to monitor neuronal activity
Depositing lab: Samuel Wang. Depositing organization: Princeton University. Publication: Fast GCaMPs for improved tracking of neuronal activity. Sun XR, Badura A, Pacheco DA, Lynch LA, Schneider ER, Taylor MP, Hogue IB, Enquist LW, Murthy M, Wang SS. Nat Commun. 2013 Jul 17;4:2170. doi: 10.1038/ncomms3170. PubMed 23863808.
Backbone
  Vector backbone: pET28b
  Backbone manufacturer: Millipore
  Backbone size w/o insert (bp): 5369
  Total vector size (bp): 6722
  Modifications to backbone: inserted Fast GCaMP RS09 between NotI and XbaI
  Vector type: Mammalian Expression
Growth in bacteria
  Bacterial resistance: Kanamycin, 50 μg/mL
  Growth temperature: 37°C
  Growth strain: DH5alpha
  Copy number: High Copy
Gene/Insert
  Gene/Insert name: Fast-GCaMP-RS09
  Species: H. sapiens (human), Synthetic
  Insert size (bp): 1353
  Mutation: L414T mutated from GCaMP3
  Promoter: T7
  Cloning method: Restriction Enzyme; 5′ cloning site XbaI (not destroyed); 3′ cloning site NotI (not destroyed)
  Sequencing primers: 5′ 5'-d(TAA TAC GAC TCA CTA TAG GG)-3'; 3′ 5'-d(GCT AGT TAT TGC TCA GCG G)-3
Resource information
  A portion of this plasmid was derived from a plasmid made by: Millipore (catalog number 69865)
Terms and licenses: Academic/Nonprofit Terms; Industry Terms: Not Available to Industry
How to cite: Fast-GCaMP-RS09 was a gift from Samuel Wang (Addgene plasmid # 52649 ; http://n2t.net/addgene:52649 ; RRID:Addgene_52649)
